>Addgene plasmid #171342 | pFTK070 | addgene full sequence | sequence record 351313 | Addgene NGS Result
GTGGCTCTTCAGTGGACGAAAGGGCCTCGTGATACGCCTATTTTTATAGGTTAATGTCATGATAATAATG
GTTTCTTAGACGTCAGGTGGCACTTTTCGGGGAAATGTGCGCGGAACCCCTATTTGTTTATTTTTCTAAA
TACATTCAAATATGTATCCGCTCATGAGACAATAACCCTGATAAATGCTTCAATAATATTGAAAAAGGAA
GAGTATGCGCTCACGCAACTGGTCCAGAACCTTGACCGAACGCAGCGGTGGTAACGGCGCAGTGGCGGTT
TTCATGGCTTGTTATGACTGTTTTTTTTTGGGGTACAGTCTATGCCTCGGGCATCCAAGCAGCAAGCGCG
TTACGCCGTGGGTCGATGTTTGATGTTATGGAGCAGCAACGATGTTACGCAGCAGGGCAGTCGCCCTAAA
ACAAAGTTAAACATCATGAGGGAAGCGGTGATCGCCGAAGTATCGACTCAACTATCAGAGGTAGTTGGCG
TCATCGAGCGCCATCTCGAACCGACGTTGCTGGCCGTACATTTGTACGGCTCCGCAGTGGATGGCGGCCT
GAAGCCACACAGCGATATTGATTTGCTGGTTACGGTGACCGTAAGGCTTGATGAAACAACGCGGCGAGCT
TTGATCAACGACCTTTTGGAAACTTCGGCTTCCCCTGGAGAGAGCGAGATTCTCCGCGCTGTAGAAGTCA
CCATTGTTGTGCACGACGACATCATTCCGTGGCGTTATCCAGCTAAGCGCGAACTGCAATTTGGAGAATG
GCAGCGCAATGACATTCTTGCAGGTATCTTCGAGCCAGCCACGATCGACATTGATCTGGCTATCTTGCTG
ACAAAAGCAAGAGAACATAGCGTTGCCTTGGTAGGTCCAGCGGCGGAGGAACTCTTTGATCCGGTTCCTG
AACAGGATCTATTTGAGGCGCTAAATGAAACCTTAACGCTATGGAACTCGCCGCCCGACTGGGCTGGCGA
TGAGCGAAATGTAGTGCTTACGTTGTCCCGCATTTGGTACAGCGCAGTAACCGGCAAAATCGCGCCGAAG
GATGTCGCTGCCGACTGGGCAATGGAGCGCCTGCCGGCCCAGTATCAGCCCGTCATACTTGAAGCTAGAC
AGGCTTATCTTGGACAAGAAGAAGATCGCTTGGCCTCGCGCGCAGATCAGTTGGAAGAATTTGTCCATTA
CGTAAAAGGCGAGATCACCAAGGTAGTCGGCAAATAACTGTCAGACCAAGTTTACTCATATATACTTTAG
ATTGATTTAAAACTTCATTTTTAATTTAAAAGGATCTAGGTGAAGATCCTTTTTGATAATCTCATGACCA
AAATCCCTTAACGTGAGTTTTCGTTCCACTGAGCGTCAGACCCCGTAGAAAAGATCAAAGGATCTTCTTG
AGATCCTTTTTTTCTGCGCGTAATCTGCTGCTTGCAAACAAAAAAACCACCGCTACCAGCGGTGGTTTGT
TTGCCGGATCAAGAGCTACCAACTCTTTTTCCGAAGGTAACTGGCTTCAGCAGAGCGCAGATACCAAATA
CTGTTCTTCTAGTGTAGCCGTAGTTAGGCCACCACTTCAAGAACTCTGTAGCACCGCCTACATACCTCGC
TCTGCTAATCCTGTTACCAGTGGCTGCTGCCAGTGGCGATAAGTCGTGTCTTACCGGGTTGGACTCAAGA
CGATAGTTACCGGATAAGGCGCAGCGGTCGGGCTGAACGGGGGGTTCGTGCACACAGCCCAGCTTGGAGC
GAACGACCTACACCGAACTGAGATACCTACAGCGTGAGCTATGAGAAAGCGCCACGCTTCCCGAAGGGAG
AAAGGCGGACAGGTATCCGGTAAGCGGCAGGGTCGGAACAGGAGAGCGCACGAGGGAGCTTCCAGGGGGA
AACGCCTGGTATCTTTATAGTCCTGTCGGGTTTCGCCACCTCTGACTTGAGCGTCGATTTTTGTGATGCT
CGTCAGGGGGGCGGAGCCTATGGAAAAACGCCAGCAACGCGGCCTTTTTACGGTTCCTGGCCTTTTGCTG
GCCTTTTGCTCACATGTTCTTTCCTGCGTTATCCCCTGATTCTGTGGATAACCGTATTACCGCCTTTGAG
TGAGCTGATACCGCTCGCCGCAGCCGAACGACCGAGCGCAGCGAGTCAGTGAGCGAGGAAGCGGAAGAGC
GCCCAATACGCAAACCGCCTCTCCCCGCGCGTTGGCCGATTCATTAATCACTCTGTGGTCTCATTCGCCG
TGAGCAAGGGCGAGGAGCTGTTCACCGGGGTGGTGCCCATCCTGGTCGAGTTGGACGGCGACGTAAACGG
CCACAAGTTCAGCGTGTCCGGCGAGGGCGAGGGCGATGCCACCTACGGCAAGCTGACCCTGAAGTTCATC
TGCACCACCGGCAAGCTGCCCGTGCCCTGGCCCACCCTCGTGACCACCTTCGGCTACGGCCTGCAGTGCT
TCGCCCGCTACCCCGACCACATGAAGCAGCACGACTTCTTCAAGTCCGCCATGCCCGAAGGCTACGTCCA
GGAGCGCACCATCTTCTTCAAGGACGACGGCAACTACAAGACCCGCGCCGAGGTGAAGTTCGAGGGCGAC
ACCCTGGTGAACCGCATCGAGCTGAAGGGCATCGACTTCAAGGAGGACGGCAACATCCTGGGGCACAAGC
TGGAGTACAACTACAACAGCCACAACGTCTATATCATGGCCGACAAGCAGAAGAACGGCATCAAGGTGAA
CTTCAAGATCCGCCACAACATCGAGGACGGCAGCGTGCAGCTCGCCGACCACTACCAGCAGAACACCCCC
ATCGGCGACGGCCCCGTGCTGCTGCCCGACAACCACTACCTGAGCTACCAGTCCGCCCTGAGCAAAGACC
CCAACGAGAAGCGCGATCACATGGTCCTGCTGGAGTTCGTGACCGCCGCCGGGATCACTCTCGGCATGGA
CGAGCTGTACAAGCCAAAGAAGAAGCGGAAGGTCTAAGCTTTGAGACCACGAA
Features (pLannotate 1.2.2; 7 found; start..end, strand, type, name):
    110..214     +  promoter       AmpR promoter: bla
    205..285     -  CDS            int (fragment): INT2_ECOLX - Protein inferred from homology: Swiss-Prot protein existence level 3. Putative integrase believed to be involved in the insertion of antibiotic resistance genes into plasmids and transposons. From Escherichia coli.
    373..429     +  CDS            GmR (fragment): gentamycin acetyltransferase; aacC1; confers resistance to gentamycin
    436..1224    +  CDS            aadA: S3AD_ECOLX - Experimental evidence at protein level: Swiss-Prot protein existence level 1. Mediates bacterial resistance to the antibiotics streptomycin and spectinomycin. From Escherichia coli.
   1398..1986    +  rep_origin     ori: high-copy-number ColE1/pMB1/pBR322/pUC origin of replication
   2169..2218    +  CDS            lacI (fragment): lac repressor; lacI; The lac repressor binds to the lac operator to inhibit transcription in E. coli. This inhibition can be relieved by adding lactose or isopropyl-β-D-thiogalactopyranoside (IPTG).
   2240..2953    +  CDS            EYFP: EYFP is a basic (constitutively fluorescent) green/yellow fluorescent protein published in 1996, derived from Aequorea victoria. It is reported to be a very rapidly-maturing weak dimer with high acid sensitivity.
