[The description below was written by a language model from this plasmid's Addgene catalogue record and pLannotate feature annotations shown in this document.]
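Description:
pFTK070 is a level 0 (LVL0) part plasmid from the Fungal Modular Cloning ToolKit, a modular synthetic biology collection for filamentous fungi. It is built on the pAGM1301 entry-vector backbone and is a small construct of about 3 kb. It is maintained in E. coli from a high-copy ColE1/pUC-type origin of replication. Selection is with spectinomycin, conferred by the aadA adenylyltransferase gene, which the annotation places downstream of an AmpR (bla) promoter. The short integrase, gentamicin acetyltransferase and lacI fragments detected nearby cover only small pieces of those genes. They are most likely remnants of the resistance cassette's origin and of backbone construction rather than functional elements.

The payload is an eYFP-NLS fluorescent reporter part described as being "for fusion". The feature table identifies the EYFP coding sequence, the yellow variant of Aequorea victoria GFP, as a single forward-strand CDS. The nuclear localisation signal named in the catalogue entry is not annotated separately, and no promoter or terminator is detected around the reporter. This fits a level 0 plasmid, which stores one standardised part rather than a complete expression unit. In modular cloning systems, such parts are typically released by Type IIS restriction enzymes and assembled with promoter, coding and terminator parts into higher-level transcription units. The record does not state the flanking sites, overhangs or position class. The part is presumably intended to be joined in frame to a protein of interest, giving a nuclear-targeted yellow fluorescent fusion for expression in fungi such as Penicillium or Aspergillus.
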