Addgene plasmid #171342: pFTK070
Purpose: Part Plasmid Entry Vector (LVL0) from the Fungal Modular Cloning ToolKit.
Depositing lab: Arnold Driessen. Depositing organization: University of Groningen. Publication: Modular Synthetic Biology Toolkit for Filamentous Fungi. Mozsik L, Pohl C, Meyer V, Bovenberg RAL, Nygard Y, Driessen AJM. ACS Synth Biol. 2021 Nov 2. doi: 10.1021/acssynbio.1c00260. PubMed 34726388.
Backbone
  Vector backbone: pAGM1301
  Vector type: Bacterial Expression, Yeast Expression, Synthetic Biology
Growth in bacteria
  Bacterial resistance: Spectinomycin, 50 μg/mL
  Growth temperature: 37°C
  Growth strain: DH5alpha
  Copy number: High Copy
Gene/Insert
  Gene/Insert name: eYFP-NLS fluorescent reporter (for fusion)
  Species: Penicillium, Aspergillus, or other fungal sources
  Mutation: n/a
  Cloning method: Restriction Enzyme; 5′ cloning site Unknown (unknown if destroyed)
Terms and licenses: Academic/Nonprofit Terms; Industry Terms: Not Available to Industry
How to cite: pFTK070 was a gift from Arnold Driessen (Addgene plasmid # 171342 ; http://n2t.net/addgene:171342 ; RRID:Addgene_171342)
